>Addgene plasmid #47778 | RH2b-bio | depositor full sequence | sequence record 68797 | RH2b-bio sequence 9645 bps
AGATCTATACATTGAATCAATATTGGCAATTAGCCATATTAGTCATTGGTTATATAGCATAAATCAATAT
TGGCTATTGGCCATTGCATACGTTGTATCTATATCATAATATGTACATTTATATTGGCTCATGTCCAATA
TGACCGCCATGTTGACATTGATTATTGACTAGTTATTAATAGTAATCAATTACGGGGTCATTAGTTCATA
GCCCATATATGGAGTTCCGCGTTACATAACTTACGGTAAATGGCCCGCCTGGCTGACCGCCCAACGACCC
CCGCCCATTGACGTCAATAATGACGTATGTTCCCATAGTAACGCCAATAGGGACTTTCCATTGACGTCAA
TGGGTGGAGTATTTACGGTAAACTGCCCACTTGGCAGTACATCAAGTGTATCATATGCCAAGTCCGCCCC
CTATTGACGTCAATGACGGTAAATGGCCCGCCTGGCATTATGCCCAGTACATGACCTTACGGGACTTTCC
TACTTGGCAGTACATCTACGTATTAGTCATCGCTATTACCATGGTGATGCGGTTTTGGCAGTACACCAAT
GGGCGTGGATAGCGGTTTGACTCACGGGGATTTCCAAGTCTCCACCCCATTGACGTCAATGGGAGTTTGT
TTTGGCACCAAAATCAACGGGACTTTCCAAAATGTCGTAATAACCCCGCCCCGTTGACGCAAATGGGCGG
TAGGCGTGTACGGTGGGAGGTCTATATAAGCAGAGCTCGTTTAGTGAACCGTCAGATCCTCACTCTCTTC
CGCATCGCTGTCTGCGAGGGCCAGCTGTTGGGCTCGCGGTTGAGGACAAACTCTTCGCGGTCTTTCCAGT
ACTCTTGGATCGGAAACCCGTCGGCCTCCGAACGGTACTCCGCCACCGAGGGACCTGAGCGAGTCCGCAT
CGACCGGATCGGAAAACCTCTCGAGAAAGGCGTCTAACCAGTCACAGTCGCAAGGTAGGCTGAGCACCGT
GGCGGGCGGCAGCGGGTGGCGGTCGGGGTTGTTTCTGGCGGAGGTGCTGCTGATGATGTAATTAAAGTAG
GCGGTCTTGAGACGGCGGATGGTCGAGGTGAGGTGTGGCAGGCTTGAGATCCAGCTGTTGGGGTGAGTAC
TCCCTCTCAAAAGCGGGCATTACTTCTGCGCTAAGATTGTCAGTTTCCAAAAACGAGGAGGATTTGATAT
TCACCTGGCCCGATCTGGCCATACACTTGAGTGACAATGACATCCACTTTGCCTTTCTCTCCACAGGTGT
CCACTCCCAGGTCCAAGTTTGCCACCATGGAGTTTCAGACCCAGGTACTCATGTCCCTGCTGCTCTGCAT
GTCTGGTGCGGCCGCCCATTTTGTGGGCCAGAGCAGCAATACACACGGCGCCAGCAGCGTGACCGACTTC
AACTTCGCCGAGGAAAAGAACCTGAAGTCCTTCGAGGGCAAGAACAACAACAACGACAACTACGCCAGCA
TCAACCGGCTGTACCGGAAGAAACCCTACATGAAGCGGAGCCTGATCAACCTGGAAAACGACCTGTTCCG
GCTGGAACCCATCAGCTACATCCAGCGGTACTACAAGAAGAACATCAACCGGGCCGACATCTTCCACAAC
AAGAAAGAGCGGGGCAGCAAGGTCTACAGCAACGTGGCCAGCTTCCACAGCTTCATCCAGGAAGGCAAAG
AGGAAGTCGAAGTCTTTAGCATCTGGGGCAGCAACAGCGTGCTGGACCACATCGACGTGCTCCGCGACAA
TGGAGCTGTGGTGTTTAGCGTGCAGCCCTACTACCTGGACATCTATACATGCAAAGAGGCCATCCTGTTC
ACCACAAGCTTCTACAAGGACCTGGACAAGAGCAGCATCACCAAGATCAACGAGGACATCGAGAAGTTCA
ACGAGGAAATCATCAAGAACGAGGAACAGTGCCTCGTGGGCGGCAAGACCGACTTCGACAATCTGCTGAT
CGTGCTGGAAAACGCCGAGAAGGCCAACGTGCGCAAGACCCTGTTCGACAACACCTTCAACGACTACAAG
AACAAGAAGTCCTCCTTCTACAACTGCCTGAAGAATAAGAAGAACGACTACGACAAGAAGATCAAGAACA
TTAAGAACGAGATCACCAAGCTGCTGAAGAACATCGAGAGCACCGGCAACATGTGCAAGACCGAGAGCTA
CGTGATGAACAACAACCTGTATCTGCTGAGAGTGAACGAAGTGAAGTCCACCCCCATCGATCTGTACCTG
AACCGGGCCAAAGAGCTGCTGGAAAGCAGCAGCAAGCTGGTCAACCCCATCAAGATGAAGCTGGGCGACA
ACAAGAACATGTACAGCATCGGCTATATCCACGACGAGATCAAGGACATCATCAAGCGGTACAACTTCCA
CCTGAAGCACATCGAAAAGGGCAAAGAGTACATCAAGCGGATCACCCAGGCCAACAATATCGCCGACAAG
ATGAAGAAGGACGAGCTGATCAAGAAGATCTTCGAGAGCAGCAAGCACTTCGCCAGCTTCAAGTACAGCA
ACGAGATGATCTCCAAGCTGGACAGCCTGTTCATCAAGAATGAAGAGATCCTGAACAACCTGTTCAACAA
TATCTTCAACATCTTCAAGAAGAAGTACGAGACATACGTCGACATGAAAACCATCGAGTCCAAGTACACC
ACCGTGATGACCCTGAGCGAGCATCTGCTGGAATACGCCATGGACGTGCTGAAGGCCAACCCCCAGAAGC
CCATCGACCCCAAGGCCAACCTGGACAGCGAGGTGGTCAAGCTGCAGATCAAGATCAATGAGAAGTCCAA
TGAACTCGACAATGCTATCAGCCAGGTCAAGACCCTGATCATCATCATGAAGTCCTTTTACGACATCATC
ATCAGCGAGAAGGCCTCCATGGACGAGATGGAAAAGAAAGAGCTGTCCCTGAACAACTACATCGAGAAAA
CCGACTACATCCTGCAGACCTACAACATCTTTAAGAGCAAGAGCAACATCATCAACAACAATGCCAAGAA
CATTGCCAGCAAGTACATCACCATCGAGGGCCTGAAGAACGATATCGATGAACTCAACTCTCTGATTAGC
TACTTCAAGGACAGCCAGGAAACACTGATCAAGGACGACGAGCTGAAGAAAAATATGAAAACCGATTACC
TGAACAACGTGAAGTACATCGAAGAGAACGTGGCCCACATCAACGAGATCATCCTGCTGAAGGACAGCAT
CACCCAGCGGATCGCCGATATCGACGAACTGAACTCCCTGAACCTGATCAACATCAACGACTTTATCAAC
GAGAAGAATATCGCCCAGGAAAAAGTCTCCTACAACCTGAACAAGCTGTACAAGGGCAGCTTCGAGGAAC
TGGAAAGCGAGCTGTCCCACTTCCTGGACACCAAGTACCTGTTCCACGAGAAGAAAAGCGTGAACGAGCT
GCAGACTATCCTGAATACCGCTAACAACGAGTGCGCCAAGCTGAACTTCATGAAGTCTGACAACAACAAT
AACAATAATAACGCCAATATCATCAATCTGCTCAAGACCGAGCTGTCTCATCTGCTGTCTCTGAAAGAGA
ACATCATTAAGAAGCTGCTCAACCACATCGAGCAGAACATCCAGAATAGCGCCAATAAGTACACCATCAC
CTACACCGACATCAACAACCGGATGGAAGATTACAAAGAAGAGATCGAGAGCCTGGAAGTGTACAAGCAC
ACCATCGGCAACATTCAGAAAGAGTATATCCTGCACCTGTACGAGAACGACAAGAACGCCCTGGCCGTGC
ACAATACCGCCATGCAGATCCTGCAGTACAAGGACGCCATCCAGAACATCAAAAACAAGATCTCCGACGA
CATCAAGATCCTGAAGAAATACAAAGAGATGAACCAGGATCTGCTGAACTACTACGAGATCCTGGATAAG
AAGCTGAAGGATAACACCTACATCAAAGAGATGCACACCGCCAGCCTGGTGCAGATCACCCAGTACATCC
CTTACGAGGACAAGACCATCAGCGAGCTGGAACAGGAATTCAATAACAACAACCAGAAGCTGGACAATAT
CCTGCAGGACATCAACGCCATGAACCTGAACATCAACATTCTGCAGACCCTGAACATCGGCATCAACGCC
TGCAACACCAACAACAAGAATGTGGAGCATCTGCTGAACAAGAAAATCGAGCTGAAAAACATCCTGAACG
ACCAGATGAAGATCATCAAAAACGACGATATCATCCAGGACAACGAGAAAGAGAACTTCGCCAACGTCCT
GAAAAAAGAGGAAGAGAAGCTGGAAAAAGAGCTGGACGATATCAAGTTCAACAACCTGAAGATGGATATC
CACAAACTGCTGAACAGCGGCGCGCCGTCGACCTCCATCACGGCCTATAAGAGTGAGGGGGAGTCAGCGG
AGTTCTCCTTCCCACTCAACCTTGGAGAGGAAAGCCTGCAGGGAGAGTTGAGATGGAAGGCAGAGAAGGC
TCCTTCTTCCCAGTCCTGGATCACCTTCTCCCTAAAGAACCAAAAGGTGTCTGTGCAGAAGTCTACTAGC
AACCCCAAGTTCCAGCTGTCCGAAACGCTCCCACTCACCCTTCAGATACCCCAGGTCTCCCTTCAGTTTG
CTGGTTCTGGCAACCTGACCCTGACTCTGGACAGAGGGATACTGTATCAGGAAGTGAACCTGGTGGTGAT
GAAAGTGACTCAGCCCGACAGCAACACTTTGACCTGTGAGGTGATGGGACCCACCTCACCCAAGATGAGA
CTGATCTTGAAGCAGGAGAATCAGGAGGCCAGGGTCTCCAGGCAGGAGAAAGTGATTCAAGTGCAGGCCC
CTGAAGCAGGGGTGTGGCAATGTCTACTGAGTGAAGGTGAAGAGGTCAAGATGGACTCCAAGATCCAGGT
TTTATCCAAAGGGTTGAATTCCGGATCACTGCATCATATTCTGGATGCACAGAAAATGGTGTGGAATCAT
CGTTAAGTCTAGACACGTGATTAATTAAGGATCCCCCGACCTCGACCTCTGGCTAATAAAGGAAATTTAT
TTTCATTGCAATAGTGTGTTGGAATTTTTTGTGTCTCTCACTCGGAAGGACATATGGGAGGGCAAATCAT
TTGGTCGAGATCCCTCGGAGATCTCTAGCTAGAGGATCGATCCCCGCCCCGGACGAACTAAACCTGACTA
CGACATCTCTGCCCCTTCTTCGCGGGGCAGTGCATGTAATCCCTTCAGTTGGTTGGTACAACTTGCCAAC
TGGGCCCTGTTCCACATGTGACACGGGGGGGGACCAAACACAAAGGGGTTCTCTGACTGTAGTTGACATC
CTTATAAATGGATGTGCACATTTGCCAACACTGAGTGGCTTTCATCCTGGAGCAGACTTTGCAGTCTGTG
GACTGCAACACAACATTGCCTTTATGTGTAACTCTTGGCTGAAGCTCTTACACCAATGCTGGGGGACATG
TACCTCCCAGGGGCCCAGGAAGACTACGGGAGGCTACACCAACGTCAATCAGAGGGGCCTGTGTAGCTAC
CGATAAGCGGACCCTCAAGAGGGCATTAGCAATAGTGTTTATAAGGCCCCCTTGTTAACCCTAAACGGGT
AGCATATGCTTCCCGGGTAGTAGTATATACTATCCAGACTAACCCTAATTCAATAGCATATGTTACCCAA
CGGGAAGCATATGCTATCGAATTAGGGTTAGTAAAAGGGTCCTAAGGAACAGCGATATCTCCCACCCCAT
GAGCTGTCACGGTTTTATTTACATGGGGTCAGGATTCCACGAGGGTAGTGAACCATTTTAGTCACAAGGG
CAGTGGCTGAAGATCAAGGAGCGGGCAGTGAACTCTCCTGAATCTTCGCCTGCTTCTTCATTCTCCTTCG
TTTAGCTAATAGAATAACTGCTGAGTTGTGAACAGTAAGGTGTATGTGAGGTGCTCGAAAACAAGGTTTC
AGGTGACGCCCCCAGAATAAAATTTGGACGGGGGGTTCAGTGGTGGCATTGTGCTATGACACCAATATAA
CCCTCACAAACCCCTTGGGCAATAAATACTAGTGTAGGAATGAAACATTCTGAATATCTTTAACAATAGA
AATCCATGGGGTGGGGACAAGCCGTAAAGACTGGATGTCCATCTCACACGAATTTATGGCTATGGGCAAC
ACATAATCCTAGTGCAATATGATACTGGGGTTATTAAGATGTGTCCCAGGCAGGGACCAAGACAGGTGAA
CCATGTTGTTACACTCTATTTGTAACAAGGGGAAAGAGAGTGGACGCCGACAGCAGCGGACTCCACTGGT
TGTCTCTAACACCCCCGAAAATTAAACGGGGCTCCACGCCAATGGGGCCCATAAACAAAGACAAGTGGCC
ACTCTTTTTTTTGAAATTGTGGAGTGGGGGCACGCGTCAGCCCCCACACGCCGCCCTGCGGTTTTGGACT
GTAAAATAAGGGTGTAATAACTTGGCTGATTGTAACCCCGCTAACCACTGCGGTCAAACCACTTGCCCAC
AAAACCACTAATGGCACCCCGGGGAATACCTGCATAAGTAGGTGGGCGGGCCAAGATAGGGGCGCGATTG
CTGCGATCTGGAGGACAAATTACACACACTTGCGCCTGAGCGCCAAGCACAGGGTTGTTGGTCCTCATAT
TCACGAGGTCGCTGAGAGCACGGTGGGCTAATGTTGCCATGGGTAGCATATACTACCCAAATATCTGGAT
AGCATATGCTATCCTAATCTATATCTGGGTAGCATAGGCTATCCTAATCTATATCTGGGTAGCATATGCT
ATCCTAATCTATATCTGGGTAGTATATGCTATCCTAATTTATATCTGGGTAGCATAGGCTATCCTAATCT
ATATCTGGGTAGCATATGCTATCCTAATCTATATCTGGGTAGTATATGCTATCCTAATCTGTATCCGGGT
AGCATATGCTATCCTAATAGAGATTAGGGTAGTATATGCTATCCTAATTTATATCTGGGTAGCATATACT
ACCCAAATATCTGGATAGCATATGCTATCCTAATCTATATCTGGGTAGCATATGCTATCCTAATCTATAT
CTGGGTAGCATAGGCTATCCTAATCTATATCTGGGTAGCATATGCTATCCTAATCTATATCTGGGTAGTA
TATGCTATCCTAATTTATATCTGGGTAGCATAGGCTATCCTAATCTATATCTGGGTAGCATATGCTATCC
TAATCTATATCTGGGTAGTATATGCTATCCTAATCTGTATCCGGGTAGCATATGCTATCCTCATGATAAG
CTGTCAAACATGAGAATTTTCTTGAAGACGAAAGGGCCTCGTGATACGCCTATTTTTATAGGTTAATGTC
ATGATAATAATGGTTTCTTAGACGTCAGGTGGCACTTTTCGGGGAAATGTGCGCGGAACCCCTATTTGTT
TATTTTTCTAAATACATTCAAATATGTATCCGCTCATGAGACAATAACCCTGATAAATGCTTCAATAATA
TTGAAAAAGGAAGAGTATGAGTATTCAACATTTCCGTGTCGCCCTTATTCCCTTTTTTGCGGCATTTTGC
CTTCCTGTTTTTGCTCACCCAGAAACGCTGGTGAAAGTAAAAGATGCTGAAGATCAGTTGGGTGCACGAG
TGGGTTACATCGAACTGGATCTCAACAGCGGTAAGATCCTTGAGAGTTTTCGCCCCGAAGAACGTTTTCC
AATGATGAGCACTTTTAAAGTTCTGCTATGTGGCGCGGTATTATCCCGTGTTGACGCCGGGCAAGAGCAA
CTCGGTCGCCGCATACACTATTCTCAGAATGACTTGGTTGAGTACTCACCAGTCACAGAAAAGCATCTTA
CGGATGGCATGACAGTAAGAGAATTATGCAGTGCTGCCATAACCATGAGTGATAACACTGCGGCCAACTT
ACTTCTGACAACGATCGGAGGACCGAAGGAGCTAACCGCTTTTTTGCACAACATGGGGGATCATGTAACT
CGCCTTGATCGTTGGGAACCGGAGCTGAATGAAGCCATACCAAACGACGAGCGTGACACCACGATGCCTG
CAGCAATGGCAACAACGTTGCGCAAACTATTAACTGGCGAACTACTTACTCTAGCTTCCCGGCAACAATT
AATAGACTGGATGGAGGCGGATAAAGTTGCAGGACCACTTCTGCGCTCGGCCCTTCCGGCTGGCTGGTTT
ATTGCTGATAAATCTGGAGCCGGTGAGCGTGGGTCTCGCGGTATCATTGCAGCACTGGGGCCAGATGGTA
AGCCCTCCCGTATCGTAGTTATCTACACGACGGGGAGTCAGGCAACTATGGATGAACGAAATAGACAGAT
CGCTGAGATAGGTGCCTCACTGATTAAGCATTGGTAACTGTCAGACCAAGTTTACTCATATATACTTTAG
ATTGATTTAAAACTTCATTTTTAATTTAAAAGGATCTAGGTGAAGATCCTTTTTGATAATCTCATGACCA
AAATCCCTTAACGTGAGTTTTCGTTCCACTGAGCGTCAGACCCCGTAGAAAAGATCAAAGGATCTTCTTG
AGATCCTTTTTTTCTGCGCGTAATCTGCTGCTTGCAAACAAAAAAACCACCGCTACCAGCGGTGGTTTGT
TTGCCGGATCAAGAGCTACCAACTCTTTTTCCGAAGGTAACTGGCTTCAGCAGAGCGCAGATACCAAATA
CTGTTCTTCTAGTGTAGCCGTAGTTAGGCCACCACTTCAAGAACTCTGTAGCACCGCCTACATACCTCGC
TCTGCTAATCCTGTTACCAGTGGCTGCTGCCAGTGGCGATAAGTCGTGTCTTACCGGGTTGGACTCAAGA
CGATAGTTACCGGATAAGGCGCAGCGGTCGGGCTGAACGGGGGGTTCGTGCACACAGCCCAGCTTGGAGC
GAACGACCTACACCGAACTGAGATACCTACAGCGTGAGCTATGAGAAAGCGCCACGCTTCCCGAAGGGAG
AAAGGCGGACAGGTATCCGGTAAGCGGCAGGGTCGGAACAGGAGAGCGCACGAGGGAGCTTCCAGGGGGA
AACGCCTGGTATCTTTATAGTCCTGTCGGGTTTCGCCACCTCTGACTTGAGCGTCGATTTTTGTGATGCT
CGTCAGGGGGGCGGAGCCTATGGAAAAACGCCAGCAACGCGGCCTTTTTACGGTTCCTGGCCTTTTGCTG
GCCTTTTGCTCACATGTTCTTTCCTGCGTTATCCCCTGATTCTGTGGATAACCGTATTACCGCCTTTGAG
TGAGCTGATACCGCTCGCCGCAGCCGAACGACCGAGCGCAGCGAGTCAGTGAGCGAGGAAGCGGAAGAGC
GCCCAATACGCAAACCGCCTCTCCCCGCGCGTTGGCCGATTCATTAATGCAGCTGGCACGACAGGTTTCC
CGACTGGAAAGCGGGCAGTGAGCGCAACGCAATTAATGTGAGTTAGCTCACTCATTAGGCACCCCAGGCT
TTACACTTTATGCTTCCGGCTCGTATGTTGTGTGGAATTGTGAGCGGATAACAATTTCACACAGGAAACA
GCTATGACCATGATTACGCCAAGCTCTAGCTAGAGGTCGACCAATTCTCATGTTTGACAGCTTATCATCG
CAGATCCGGGCAACGTTGTTGCCATTGCTGCAGGCGCAGAACTGGTAGGTATGGA
Features (pLannotate 1.2.2; 18 found; start..end, strand, type, name):
    154..533     +  enhancer       CMV enhancer: human cytomegalovirus immediate early enhancer
    535..734     +  promoter       CMV promoter: human cytomegalovirus (CMV) immediate early promoter
    802..840     +  misc_feature   Ad SA (fragment): adenovirus major late transcript splice acceptor (Friedrich and Soriano, 1991)
    873..1082    -  CDS            PTP (fragment): TERM_ADE02 - Experimental evidence at protein level: Swiss-Prot protein existence level 1. Protein covalently bound to the viral DNA that acts as a primer for viral genomic replication by DNA strand displacement. Assembles on the viral origin of replication in an initiation complex with viral polymerase, DBP, host NFIA and host POU2F1/OCT1. During initiation, the polymerase covalently couples the first dCTP with Ser- 580 of pTP. The terminal protein stimulates the template activity over 20 fold compared to protein-free templates. Neo-synthesized viral genomes are linked to two preterminal prot
   1113..1202    +  intron         chimeric intron (fragment): chimera between introns from adenovirus and immunoglobulin heavy chain genes
   1221..1267    +  CDS            IgH signal sequence (fragment): signal sequence from the mouse immunoglobulin heavy chain variable region
   1347..4526    +  CDS            RBP2A_PLAF7 (fragment): Experimental evidence at protein level: Swiss-Prot protein existence level 1. Involved in reticulocyte adhesion.
   5025..5080    +  polyA_signal   β-globin poly(A) signal: rabbit β-globin polyadenylation signal (Gil and Proudfoot, 1987)
   5594..7275    -  rep_origin     oriP (fragment): Epstein-Barr virus oriP replication origin (Yates et al., 2000)
   7402..7506    +  promoter       AmpR promoter: bla
   7507..8367    +  CDS            AmpR: β-lactamase; bla; confers resistance to ampicillin, carbenicillin, and related antibiotics
   8538..9126    +  rep_origin     ori: high-copy-number ColE1/pMB1/pBR322/pUC origin of replication
   9309..9401    +  CDS            lacI (fragment): lac repressor; lacI; The lac repressor binds to the lac operator to inhibit transcription in E. coli. This inhibition can be relieved by adding lactose or isopropyl-β-D-thiogalactopyranoside (IPTG).
   9414..9435    +  protein_bind   CAP binding site: CAP binding activates transcription in the presence of cAMP. E. coli catabolite activator protein
   9450..9480    +  promoter       lac promoter: promoter for the E. coli lac operon
   9488..9504    +  protein_bind   lac operator: The lac repressor binds to the lac operator to inhibit transcription in E. coli. This inhibition can be relieved by adding lactose or isopropyl-β-D-thiogalactopyranoside (IPTG). lac repressor encoded by lacI
   9574..9590    +  promoter       tet promoter (fragment): E. coli promoter for tetracycline efflux protein gene
   9600..9625    -  CDS            bla(M) (fragment): β-lactamase lacking the signal sequence; bla(M); allows cytosolic expression of β-lactamase
