[The description below was written by a language model from this plasmid's Addgene catalogue record and pLannotate feature annotations shown in this document.]
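Description:
RH2b-bio is a mammalian expression plasmid built on the pTT3 backbone, designed for transient production of a secreted, soluble fragment of the Plasmodium falciparum merozoite protein RH2b (also called RBP2b). It is maintained in E. coli through a high-copy ColE1/pUC-type origin and an ampicillin resistance gene. The backbone also carries an Epstein-Barr virus oriP fragment, which supports episomal retention in cells expressing EBNA1. A few short lac, tet and bla fragments near the end of the sequence appear to be backbone remnants with no stated function.

The expression cassette uses the CMV enhancer and promoter, followed by adenovirus-derived leader and splice elements and a chimeric intron fragment that aid transcript processing, and it ends in a rabbit β-globin polyadenylation signal. The roughly 3 kb insert, cloned between retained NotI and AscI sites, is a synthetic, codon-optimised partial RH2b ectodomain. It is preceded by an exogenous mouse signal peptide, annotated as an immunoglobulin heavy chain leader, that directs secretion. Thirteen serine or threonine residues were changed to alanine to remove N-linked glycosylation sequons, so the protein is made without glycans the parasite would not add. The annotation tool labels the coding region as the close homologue RBP2a, and that annotated span is somewhat longer than the stated insert. The backbone-encoded C-terminal tags, rat Cd4 domains 3 and 4 and an enzymatic biotinylation sequence, are not separately annotated.

Cotransfection with a BirA biotin ligase construct yields a monobiotinylated protein. The plasmid belongs to a library of recombinant merozoite surface and secreted proteins.
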