Addgene plasmid #47778: RH2b-bio
Purpose: Expresses enzymatically monobiotinylated partial RH2b ectodomain with no N-linked glycans upon cotransfection with BirA in mammalian cells. Contains a C-terminal rat Cd4 d3+4 tag.
Depositing lab: Gavin Wright. Depositing organization: Wellcome Sanger Institute. Publication: A library of functional recombinant cell surface and secreted Plasmodium falciparum merozoite proteins. Crosnier C, Wanaguru M, McDade B, Osier FH, Marsh K, Rayner JC, Wright GJ. Mol Cell Proteomics. 2013 Sep 16. 10.1074/mcp.O113.028357 PubMed 24043421.
Backbone
  Vector backbone: pTT3
  Backbone manufacturer: Yves Durocher, NRC
  Backbone size w/o insert (bp): 6633
  Total vector size (bp): 9645
  Vector type: Mammalian Expression
Growth in bacteria
  Bacterial resistance: Ampicillin, 100 μg/mL
  Growth temperature: 37°C
  Growth strain: DH5alpha
  Copy number: High Copy
Gene/Insert
  Gene/Insert name: Codon-optimised RH2b (partial) (alt name: RBP2b)
  Species: Synthetic; Plasmodium falciparum
  Insert size (bp): 3012
  Mutation: Exogenous signal peptide of mouse origin, changed Serine45, Serine107, Serine125, Threonine161, Serine577, Serine581, Threonine637, Serine677, Serine726, Serine747, Serine783, Serine839 and Serine996 to Alanine residues
  Promoter: CMV
  Tag / fusion protein: rat Cd4 d3+4 (C terminal on backbone); enzymatic biotinylation sequence (C terminal on backbone)
  Cloning method: Restriction Enzyme; 5′ cloning site NotI (not destroyed); 3′ cloning site AscI (not destroyed)
  Sequencing primers: 5′ CMV-fwd
Resource information
  A portion of this plasmid was derived from a plasmid made by: pTT3 was obtained under an MTA from Yves Durocher, National Research Council of Canada- Biotechnology Research Institute
Terms and licenses: Academic/Nonprofit Terms; Industry Terms: Not Available to Industry
How to cite: RH2b-bio was a gift from Gavin Wright (Addgene plasmid # 47778 ; http://n2t.net/addgene:47778 ; RRID:Addgene_47778)
