>Addgene plasmid #47778 | RH2b-bio | addgene partial sequence | sequence record 71151 | CMV-F 5'-CGCAAATGGGCGGTAGGCGTG-3'
GAACCGTCAGATCCTCACTCTCTTCCGCATCGCTGTCTGCGAGGGCCAGCTGTTGGGCTCGCGGTTGAGG
ACAAACTCTTCGCGGTCTTTCCAGTACTCTTGGATCGGAAACCCGTCGGCCTCCGAACGGTACTCCGCCA
CCGAGGGACCTGAGCGAGTCCGCATCGACCGGATCGGAAAACCTCTCGAGAAAGGCGTCTAACCAGTCAC
AGTCGCAAGGTAGGCTGAGCACCGTGGCGGGCGGCAGCGGGTGGCGGTCGGGGTTGTTTCTGGCGGAGGT
GCTGCTGATGATGTAATTAAAGTAGGCGGTCTTGAGACGGCGGATGGTCGAGGTGAGGTGTGGCAGGCTT
GAGATCCAGCTGTTGGGGTGAGTACTCCCTCTCAAAAGCGGGCATTACTTCTGCGCTAAGATTGTCAGTT
TCCAAAAACGAGGAGGATTTGATATTCACCTGGCCCGATCTGGCCATACACTTGAGTGACAATGACATCC
ACTTTGCCTTTCTCTCCACAGGTGTCCACTCCCAGGTCCAAGTTTGCCACCATGGAGTTTCAGACCCAGG
TACTCATGTCCCTGCTGCTCTGCATGTCTGGTGCGGCCGCCCATTTTGTGGGCCAGAGCAGCAATACACA
CGGCGCCAGCAGCGTGACCGACTTCAACTTCGCCGAGGAAAAGAACCTGAAGTCCTTCGAGGGCAAGAAC
AACAACAACGACAACTACGCCAGCATCAACCGGCTGTACCGGAAGAAACCCTACATGAAGCGGAGCCTGA
TCAACCTGGAAAACGACCTGTTCCGGCTGGAACCCATCAGCTACATCCAGCGGTACTACAAGAAGAACAT
CAACCGGGCCGACATCTTCCACAACAAGAAAGAGCGGGGCAGCAAGGTCTACAGCAACGTGGCCAGCTTC
CACAGCTTCATCCAGGAAGGCAAAGAG
