>Addgene plasmid #47778 | RH2b-bio | addgene partial sequence | sequence record 71510 | EBVori-F
GAACCCCTTTGTGTTTGGTCCCCCCCCGTGTCACATGTGGAACAGGGCCCAGTTGGCAAGTTGTACCAAC
CAACTGAAGGGATTACATGCACTGCCCCGCGAAGAAGGGGCAGAGATGTCGTAGTCAGGTTTAGTTCGTC
CGGGGCGGGGATCGATCCTCTAGCTAGAGATCTCCGAGGGATCTCGACCAAATGATTTGCCCTCCCATAT
GTCCTTCCGAGTGAGAGACACAAAAAATTCCAACACACTATTGCAATGAAAATAAATTTCCTTTATTAGC
CAGAGGTCGAGGTCGGGGGATCCTTAATTAATCACGTGTCTAGACTTAACGATGATTCCACACCATTTTC
TGTGCATCCAGAATATGATGCAGTGATCCGGAATTCAACCCTTTGGATAAAACCTGGATCTTGGAGTCCA
TCTTGACCTCTTCACCTTCACTCAGTAGACATTGCCACACCCCTGCTTCAGGGGCCTGCACTTGAATCAC
TTTCTCCTGCCTGGAGACCCTGGCCTCCTGATTCTCCTGCTTCAAGATCAGTCTCATCTTGGGTGAGGTG
GGTCCCATCACCTCACAGGTCAAAGTGTTGCTGTCGGGCTGAGTCACTTTCATCACCACCAGGTTCACTT
CCTGATACAGTATCCCTCTGTCCAGAGTCAGGGTCAGGTTGCCAGAACCAGCAAACTGAAGGGAGACCTG
GGGTATCTGAAGGGTGAGTGGGAGCGTTTCGGACAGCTGGAACTTGGGGTTGCTAGTAGACTTCTGCACA
GACACCTTTTGGTTCTTTAGGGAGAAGGTGATCCAGGACTGGGAAGAAGGAGCCTTCTCTGCCTTCCATC
TCAACTCTCCCTGCAGGCTTTCCTCTCCAAGGTTGAGTGGGAAGGAGAACTCCGCTGACTCCCCCTCACT
CTTATAGGCCGTGATGGA
