>Addgene plasmid #47778 | RH2b-bio | addgene partial sequence | sequence record 72209 | rCd4-R 5'-TCCCTGCAGGCTTTCCTCTCCAAGGTTGAG-3'
CCTCACTCTTATAGGCCGTGATGGAGGTCGACGGCGCGCCGCTGTTCAGCAGTTTGTGGATATCCATCTT
CAGGTTGTTGAACTTGATATCGTCCAGCTCTTTTTCCAGCTTCTCTTCCTCTTTTTTCAGGACGTTGGCG
AAGTTCTCTTTCTCGTTGTCCTGGATGATATCGTCGTTTTTGATGATCTTCATCTGGTCGTTCAGGATGT
TTTTCAGCTCGATTTTCTTGTTCAGCAGATGCTCCACATTCTTGTTGTTGGTGTTGCAGGCGTTGATGCC
GATGTTCAGGGTCTGCAGAATGTTGATGTTCAGGTTCATGGCGTTGATGTCCTGCAGGATATTGTCCAGC
TTCTGGTTGTTGTTATTGAATTCCTGTTCCAGCTCGCTGATGGTCTTGTCCTCGTAAGGGATGTACTGGG
TGATCTGCACCAGGCTGGCGGTGTGCATCTCTTTGATGTAGGTGTTATCCTTCAGCTTCTTATCCAGGAT
CTCGTAGTAGTTCAGCAGATCCTGGTTCATCTCTTTGTATTTCTTCAGGATCTTGATGTCGTCGGAGATC
TTGTTTTTGATGTTCTGGATGGCGTCCTTGTACTGCAGGATCTGCATGGCGGTATTGTGCACGGCCAGGG
CGTTCTTGTCGTTCTCGTACAGGTGCAGGATATACTCTTTCTGAATGTTGCCGATGGTGTGCTTGTACAC
TTCCAGGCTCTCGATCTCTTCTTTGTAATCTTCCATCCGGTTGTTGATGTCGGTGTAGGTGATGGTGTAC
TTATTGGCGCTATTCTGGATGTTCTGCTCGATGTGGTTGAGCAGCTTCTTAATGATGTTCTCTTTCAGAG
ACAGCAGATGAGACAGCTCGGTCTTGAGCAGATTGATGATATTGGCGTTATTATG
